Addgene plasmid #197258: pBAD-HisD-mCardinal
Purpose: Expresses the protein of mCardinal and HO1 in bacteria
Depositing lab: Kiryl Piatkevich. Depositing organization: Westlake University. Publication: Quantitative assessment of near-infrared fluorescent proteins. Zhang H, Papadaki S, Sun X, Wang X, Drobizhev M, Yao L, Rehbock M, Koster RW, Wu L, Namikawa K, Piatkevich KD. Nat Methods. 2023 Sep 4. doi: 10.1038/s41592-023-01975-z. PubMed 37666982.
Backbone
  Vector backbone: pBAD-HisD
  Vector type: Bacterial Expression
Growth in bacteria
  Bacterial resistance: Ampicillin, 100 μg/mL
  Growth temperature: 37°C
  Growth strain: NEB Stable
  Copy number: Low Copy
Gene/Insert
  Gene/Insert name: mCardinal
  Species: M. musculus (mouse)
  Cloning method: Gibson Cloning
Terms and licenses: Academic/Nonprofit Terms; Industry Terms: Not Available to Industry
Depositor comments: Please visit https://www.researchsquare.com/article/rs-797586/v1 for preprint.
How to cite: pBAD-HisD-mCardinal was a gift from Kiryl Piatkevich (Addgene plasmid # 197258 ; http://n2t.net/addgene:197258 ; RRID:Addgene_197258)
