[The description below was written by a language model from this plasmid's Addgene catalogue record and pLannotate feature annotations shown in this document.]
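Description:
pBAD-HisD-mCardinal is a bacterial expression plasmid of about 4.7 kb, built on the pBAD-HisD backbone, for arabinose-inducible production of the far-red fluorescent protein mCardinal in E. coli. It is maintained through a ColE1/pBR322-type origin with the adjacent bom mobility region and only a fragment of the rop gene. The catalogue lists it as low copy, while the automated annotation labels the origin generically as high-copy. Selection is by ampicillin, through a β-lactamase gene driven by its own promoter.

The expression cassette begins with the araBAD promoter, and the araC regulator is encoded on the opposite strand. AraC represses the promoter in the absence of L-arabinose and activates it when the sugar is added, giving tight and titratable control of expression. Downstream, an N-terminal 6xHis tag precedes the mCardinal coding sequence, which allows the protein to be purified by metal-affinity chromatography. Transcription ends in an rrnB-derived region containing a 5S rRNA segment and the T1 and T2 terminators.

Two points in the record do not agree with the annotated sequence. The stated purpose mentions co-expression of HO1 (heme oxygenase-1, normally supplied to make biliverdin for bacteriophytochrome-based near-infrared proteins), but no HO1 feature is annotated, and the gaps between annotated features appear too short to hold such a gene. mCardinal itself is described as a derivative of mNeptune, so the catalogue's "mouse" species entry likely does not reflect the protein's origin. The associated study was a quantitative comparison of near-infrared fluorescent proteins, which suggests this plasmid served to produce purified mCardinal for characterisation.
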