Features (pLannotate 1.2.2; 12 found; start..end, strand, type, name):
      1..285     +  promoter       araBAD promoter: araBAD; promoter of the L-arabinose operon of E. coli; the araC regulatory gene is transcribed in the opposite direction (Guzman et al., 1995)
    328..345     +  CDS            6xHis: 6xHis affinity tag
    355..1089    +  CDS            mCardinal (sequence partly withheld): far-red fluorescent protein derived from mNeptune, with further red-shifted spectra
   1186..1301    +  ncRNA          5S rRNA: Accession: RF00001 - 5S ribosomal RNA
   1305..1391    +  terminator     rrnB T1 terminator: Escherichia coli rrnB; transcription terminator T1 from the E. coli rrnB gene
   1483..1510    +  terminator     rrnB T2 terminator: transcription terminator T2 from the E. coli rrnB gene
   1529..1620    +  promoter       AmpR promoter: bla
   1621..2481    +  CDS            AmpR: β-lactamase; bla; confers resistance to ampicillin, carbenicillin, and related antibiotics
   2652..3240    +  rep_origin     ori: high-copy-number ColE1/pMB1/pBR322/pUC origin of replication
   3426..3566    -  misc_feature   bom: basis of mobility region from pBR322
   3668..3708    -  CDS            rop (fragment): Rop protein, which maintains plasmids at low copy number; rop
   3830..4708    -  CDS            araC: L-arabinose regulatory protein; araC
>Addgene plasmid #197258 | pBAD-HisD-mCardinal | addgene full sequence | sequence record 409851 | Addgene NGS Result
AAGAAACCAATTGTCCATATTGCATCAGACATTGCCGTCACTGCGTCTTTTACTGGCTCTTCTCGCTAAC
CAAACCGGTAACCCCGCTTATTAAAAGCATTCTGTAACAAAGCGGGACCAAAGCCATGACAAAAACGCGT
AACAAAAGTGTCTATAATCACGGCAGAAAAGTCCACATTGATTATTTGCACGGCGTCACACTTTGCTATG
CCATAGCATTTTTATCCATAAGATTAGCGGATCCTACCTGACGCTTTTTATCGCAACTCTCTACTGTTTC
TCCATACCCGTTTTTTGGGCTAACAGGAGGAATTAACCATGGGGAGCCACCATCACCATCACCATGGCAG
ATCT
[732 nt withheld, positions 355-1086]
TAAGAATTCGAAGCTTGGCTGTTTTGGTGGATGAGAGAAGATTTTCAGCCTGATACAGATTAAATCAGAA
CGCAGAAGCGGTCTGATAAAACAGAATTTGCCTGGCGGCAGTAGCGCGGTGGTCCCACCTGACCCCATGC
CGAACTCAGAAGTGAAACGCCGTAGCGCCGATGGTAGTGTGGGGTCTCCCCATGCGAGAGTAGGGAACTG
CCAGGCATCAAATAAAACGAAAGGCTCAGTCGAAAGACTGGGCCTTTCGTTTTATCTGTTGTTTGTCGGT
GAACGCTCTCCTGAGTAGGACAAATCCGCCGGGAGCGGATTTGAACGTTGCGAAGCAACGGCCCGGAGGG
TGGCGGGCAGGACGCCCGCCATAAACTGCCAGGCATCAAATTAAGCAGAAGGCCATCCTGACGGATGGCC
TTTTTGCGTTTCTACAAACTCTTTTGTTTATTTTTCTAAATACATTCAAATATGTATCCGCTCATGAGAC
AATAACCCTGATAAATGCTTCAATAATATTGAAAAAGGAAGAGTATGAGTATTCAACATTTCCGTGTCGC
CCTTATTCCCTTTTTTGCGGCATTTTGCCTTCCTGTTTTTGCTCACCCAGAAACGCTGGTGAAAGTAAAA
GATGCTGAAGATCAGTTGGGTGCACGAGTGGGTTACATCGAACTGGATCTCAACAGCGGTAAGATCCTTG
AGAGTTTTCGCCCCGAAGAACGTTTTCCAATGATGAGCACTTTTAAAGTTCTGCTATGTGGCGCGGTATT
ATCCCGTGTTGACGCCGGGCAAGAGCAACTCGGTCGCCGCATACACTATTCTCAGAATGACTTGGTTGAG
TACTCACCAGTCACAGAAAAGCATCTTACGGATGGCATGACAGTAAGAGAATTATGCAGTGCTGCCATAA
CCATGAGTGATAACACTGCGGCCAACTTACTTCTGACAACGATCGGAGGACCGAAGGAGCTAACCGCTTT
TTTGCACAACATGGGGGATCATGTAACTCGCCTTGATCGTTGGGAACCGGAGCTGAATGAAGCCATACCA
AACGACGAGCGTGACACCACGATGCCTGTAGCAATGGCAACAACGTTGCGCAAACTATTAACTGGCGAAC
TACTTACTCTAGCTTCCCGGCAACAATTAATAGACTGGATGGAGGCGGATAAAGTTGCAGGACCACTTCT
GCGCTCGGCCCTTCCGGCTGGCTGGTTTATTGCTGATAAATCTGGAGCCGGTGAGCGTGGGTCTCGCGGT
ATCATTGCAGCACTGGGGCCAGATGGTAAGCCCTCCCGTATCGTAGTTATCTACACGACGGGGAGTCAGG
CAACTATGGATGAACGAAATAGACAGATCGCTGAGATAGGTGCCTCACTGATTAAGCATTGGTAACTGTC
AGACCAAGTTTACTCATATATACTTTAGATTGATTTAAAACTTCATTTTTAATTTAAAAGGATCTAGGTG
AAGATCCTTTTTGATAATCTCATGACCAAAATCCCTTAACGTGAGTTTTCGTTCCACTGAGCGTCAGACC
CCGTAGAAAAGATCAAAGGATCTTCTTGAGATCCTTTTTTTCTGCGCGTAATCTGCTGCTTGCAAACAAA
AAAACCACCGCTACCAGCGGTGGTTTGTTTGCCGGATCAAGAGCTACCAACTCTTTTTCCGAAGGTAACT
GGCTTCAGCAGAGCGCAGATACCAAATACTGTCCTTCTAGTGTAGCCGTAGTTAGGCCACCACTTCAAGA
ACTCTGTAGCACCGCCTACATACCTCGCTCTGCTAATCCTGTTACCAGTGGCTGCTGCCAGTGGCGATAA
GTCGTGTCTTACCGGGTTGGACTCAAGACGATAGTTACCGGATAAGGCGCAGCGGTCGGGCTGAACGGGG
GGTTCGTGCACACAGCCCAGCTTGGAGCGAACGACCTACACCGAACTGAGATACCTACAGCGTGAGCTAT
GAGAAAGCGCCACGCTTCCCGAAGGGAGAAAGGCGGACAGGTATCCGGTAAGCGGCAGGGTCGGAACAGG
AGAGCGCACGAGGGAGCTTCCAGGGGGAAACGCCTGGTATCTTTATAGTCCTGTCGGGTTTCGCCACCTC
TGACTTGAGCGTCGATTTTTGTGATGCTCGTCAGGGGGGCGGAGCCTATGGAAAAACGCCAGCAACGCGG
CCTTTTTACGGTTCCTGGCCTTTTGCTGGCCTTTTGCTCACATGTTCTTTCCTGCGTTATCCCCTGATTC
TGTGGATAACCGTATTACCGCCTTTGAGTGAGCTGATACCGCTCGCCGCAGCCGAACGACCGAGCGCAGC
GAGTCAGTGAGCGAGGAAGCGGAAGAGCGCCTGATGCGGTATTTTCTCCTTACGCATCTGTGCGGTATTT
CACACCGCATATGGTGCACTCTCAGTACAATCTGCTCTGATGCCGCATAGTTAAGCCAGTATACACTCCG
CTATCGCTACGTGACTGGGTCATGGCTGCGCCCCGACACCCGCCAACACCCGCTGACGCGCCCTGACGGG
CTTGTCTGCTCCCGGCATCCGCTTACAGACAAGCTGTGACCGTCTCCGGGAGCTGCATGTGTCAGAGGTT
TTCACCGTCATCACCGAAACGCGCGAGGCAGCAGATCAATTCGCGCGCGAAGGCGAAGCGGCATGCATAA
TGTGCCTGTCAAATGGACGAAGCAGGGATTCTGCAAACCCTATGCTACTCCGTCAAGCCGTCAATTGTCT
GATTCGTTACCAATTATGACAACTTGACGGCTACATCATTCACTTTTTCTTCACAACCGGCACGGAACTC
GCTCGGGCTGGCCCCGGTGCATTTTTTAAATACCCGCGAGAAATAGAGTTGATCGTCAAAACCAACATTG
CGACCGACGGTGGCGATAGGCATCCGGGTGGTGCTCAAAAGCAGCTTCGCCTGGCTGATACGTTGGTCCT
CGCGCCAGCTTAAGACGCTAATCCCTAACTGCTGGCGGAAAAGATGTGACAGACGCGACGGCGACAAGCA
AACATGCTGTGCGACGCTGGCGATATCAAAATTGCTGTCTGCCAGGTGATCGCTGATGTACTGACAAGCC
TCGCGTACCCGATTATCCATCGGTGGATGGAGCGACTCGTTAATCGCTTCCATGCGCCGCAGTAACAATT
GCTCAAGCAGATTTATCGCCAGCAGCTCCGAATAGCGCCCTTCCCCTTGCCCGGCGTTAATGATTTGCCC
AAACAGGTCGCTGAAATGCGGCTGGTGCGCTTCATCCGGGCGAAAGAACCCCGTATTGGCAAATATTGAC
GGCCAGTTAAGCCATTCATGCCAGTAGGCGCGCGGACGAAAGTAAACCCACTGGTGATACCATTCGCGAG
CCTCCGGATGACGACCGTAGTGATGAATCTCTCCTGGCGGGAACAGCAAAATATCACCCGGTCGGCAAAC
AAATTCTCGTCCCTGATTTTTCACCACCCCCTGACCGCGAATGGTGAGATTGAGAATATAACCTTTCATT
CCCAGCGGTCGGTCGATAAAAAAATCGAGATAACCGTTGGCCTCAATCGGCGTTAAACCCGCCACCAGAT
GGGCATTAAACGAGTATCCCGGCAGCAGGGGATCATTTTGCGCTTCAGCCATACTTTTCATACTCCCGCC
ATTCAGAG
